>Addgene plasmid #109569 | p3E-EHD2b | depositor full sequence | sequence record 206506 | Full Sequence
CTTTCCTGCGTTATCCCCTGATTCTGTGGATAACCGTATTACCGCCTTTGAGTGAGCTGATACCGCTCGC
CGCAGCCGAACGACCGAGCGCAGCGAGTCAGTGAGCGAGGAAGCGGAAGAGCGCCCAATACGCAAACCGC
CTCTCCCCGCGCGTTGGCCGATTCATTAATGCAGCTGGCACGACAGGTTTCCCGACTGGAAAGCGGGCAG
TGAGCGCAACGCAATTAATACGCGTACCGCTAGCCAGGAAGAGTTTGTAGAAACGCAAAAAGGCCATCCG
TCAGGATGGCCTTCTGCTTAGTTTGATGCCTGGCAGTTTATGGCGGGCGTCCTGCCCGCCACCCTCCGGG
CCGTTGCTTCACAACGTTCAAATCCGCTCCCGGCGGATTTGTCCTACTCAGGAGAGCGTTCACCGACAAA
CAACAGATAAAACGAAAGGCCCAGTCTTCCGACTGAGCCTTTCGTTTTATTTGATGCCTGGCAGTTCCCT
ACTCTCGCGTTAACGCTAGCATGGATGTTTTCCCAGTCACGACGTTGTAAAACGACGGCCAGTCTTAAGC
TCGGGCCCTGCAGCTCTAGAGCTCGAATTCTACAGGTCACTAATACCATCTAAGTAGTTGGTTCATAGTG
ACTGCATATGTTGTGTTTTACAGTATTATGTAGTCTGTTTTTTATGCAAAATCTAATTTAATATATTGAT
ATTTATATCATTTTACGTTTCTCGTTCAACTTTCTTGTACAAAGTGGTGTCACGCTGGGGACGTAAGAAT
GTCAAGAAGGCCCCCGAGGTGATCAGGACAGTGACCGAGGGCCTGAAGTCACTCTACCGAAAAAAGCTCC
TGCCTCTGGAGCAGTATTACGGCTTCCATGACTTCCACTCACCGAGTCTGGAGGACGCCGACTTTGACAA
CAAACCCATGGTGCTGGTCGTTGGGCAGTACTCCACGGGAAAGACCACCTTCATCAAGTATCTGCTTGAA
CAGGATGTCCCTGGGAGCCGCATAGGGCCTGAGCCCACCACCGACTGCTTCACCGCTATCATGCACGGAG
ACGTAGAGGGGCTCATTCCCGGAAATGCCCTCATCGTGGATCCCAACAAGCCCTTCCGCAAACTCAACCC
CTTCGGAAACACCTTTCTCAACAGATTCCAGTGCGCTCAGCTGCCCAACCAGGTCCTGGAGAGCATCAGC
ATTATTGACACCCCAGGAATCCTGTCTGGGGCCAAACAGAGAGTGAGTCGAGGATATGATTTCCCAGCAG
TTCTCCGCTGGTTTGCTGAGCGTGTGGACCGAATCATCCTTCTCTTTGATGCCCACAAGTTAGAGATCTC
AGATGAATTCTCAGAGGCTATCGGAGCTCTCAAAGGCAATGAAGACAAACTCCGTGTTGTGCTGAACAAG
GCTGATATGGTTGATACCCAGCAGCTTATGCGGGTGTACGGAGCTTTAATGTGGTCCCTGGGGAAAGTGT
TTGGTACTCCTGAGGTTCTGAGAGTGTACATCGGTTCCTTCTGGTCTGAACCTCTCATGGTGACCGACAA
CCGCAAGCTGTTCGAATTGGAGGAGGAAGATCTGTTTGCTGATATCCAGAATCTGCCACGTAATGCAGCC
CTACGCAAACTTAATGACTTGGTCAAGAGGGCCCGTCTTGTGAGGGTACATGCCCATATTATCAGTTACT
TGAAACAAGAGATGCCATCGGTCTTCAGAAAAGACAATAAAAAGAAGAACCTGATCTACCAGCTCCCGGT
CATCTTCTCCAAGATCCAACTACAACATCACATCTCTCCTGGAGACTTCCCTGACTGTGCCAAGATGCAG
GAGCAACTAATGGCACATGACTTCACCAAGTTTAAAGCCCTGAAGCCCAACCTTATGAATATGCTGGATG
AGCTGTTGTCCAGTGACATTGCCAAACTGATGCCCCTTCTTAGGCAGGAAGAAATAGAGGCTGGGGTTCA
ACCAGGTGTCCAAGGTGGAGCTTTCTTGGGAACCCGTGCCGGACCCTTTGTGGAAGGTGACCCCTTTGGA
GAGGTTGCGAATGAAAATGGCGAAGTGGGTGAAGAAGATGAGGAATGGGTGGTGACAAAAGACAAGCCCA
AGTATGATGAGATCTTCTACAACCTCGCACCGAATGAAGGCAAACTGAGTGGCACCAAAGCCAAAGATTG
GATGGTGAGCACAAGGCTCCCCAACTCTGTTTTGGGTCGTATCTGGAAGCTTTCGGATGTGGATCGTGAC
GGCATGCTGGATGATGAGGAGTTTGCCCTGGCCAGCCATCTGATTGAAGTGAAACTGGATGGTCATGGGC
TGCCCCCTGAGCTCCCTGCCCGTCTCGTGCCACCATCCAAGCGCCGGCAAAAAGGCTCTGATGCTTAGCA
ACTTTATTATACAAAGTTGGCATTATAAAAAAGCATTGCTTATCAATTTGTTGCAACGAACAGGTCACTA
TCAGTCAAAATAAAATCATTATTTGGAGCTCCATGGTAGCGTTAACGCGGCCGCGATATCCCCTATAGTG
AGTCGTATTACATGGTCATAGCTGTTTCCTGGCAGCTCTGGCCCGTGTCTCAAAATCTCTGATGTTACAT
TGCACAAGATAAAAATATATCATCATGAACAATAAAACTGTCTGCTTACATAAACAGTAATACAAGGGGT
GTTATGAGCCATATTCAACGGGAAACGTCGAGGCCGCGATTAAATTCCAACATGGATGCTGATTTATATG
GGTATAAATGGGCTCGCGATAATGTCGGGCAATCAGGTGCGACAATCTATCGCTTGTATGGGAAGCCCGA
TGCGCCAGAGTTGTTTCTGAAACATGGCAAAGGTAGCGTTGCCAATGATGTTACAGATGAGATGGTCAGA
CTAAACTGGCTGACGGAATTTATGCCTCTTCCGACCATCAAGCATTTTATCCGTACTCCTGATGATGCAT
GGTTACTCACCACTGCGATCCCCGGAAAAACAGCATTCCAGGTATTAGAAGAATATCCTGATTCAGGTGA
AAATATTGTTGATGCGCTGGCAGTGTTCCTGCGCCGGTTGCATTCGATTCCTGTTTGTAATTGTCCTTTT
AACAGCGATCGCGTATTTCGTCTCGCTCAGGCGCAATCACGAATGAATAACGGTTTGGTTGATGCGAGTG
ATTTTGATGACGAGCGTAATGGCTGGCCTGTTGAACAAGTCTGGAAAGAAATGCATAAACTTTTGCCATT
CTCACCGGATTCAGTCGTCACTCATGGTGATTTCTCACTTGATAACCTTATTTTTGACGAGGGGAAATTA
ATAGGTTGTATTGATGTTGGACGAGTCGGAATCGCAGACCGATACCAGGATCTTGCCATCCTATGGAACT
GCCTCGGTGAGTTTTCTCCTTCATTACAGAAACGGCTTTTTCAAAAATATGGTATTGATAATCCTGATAT
GAATAAATTGCAGTTTCATTTGATGCTCGATGAGTTTTTCTAATCAGAATTGGTTAATTGGTTGTAACAC
TGGCAGAGCATTACGCTGACTTGACGGGACGGCGCAAGCTCATGACCAAAATCCCTTAACGTGAGTTACG
CGTCGTTCCACTGAGCGTCAGACCCCGTAGAAAAGATCAAAGGATCTTCTTGAGATCCTTTTTTTCTGCG
CGTAATCTGCTGCTTGCAAACAAAAAAACCACCGCTACCAGCGGTGGTTTGTTTGCCGGATCAAGAGCTA
CCAACTCTTTTTCCGAAGGTAACTGGCTTCAGCAGAGCGCAGATACCAAATACTGTCCTTCTAGTGTAGC
CGTAGTTAGGCCACCACTTCAAGAACTCTGTAGCACCGCCTACATACCTCGCTCTGCTAATCCTGTTACC
AGTGGCTGCTGCCAGTGGCGATAAGTCGTGTCTTACCGGGTTGGACTCAAGACGATAGTTACCGGATAAG
GCGCAGCGGTCGGGCTGAACGGGGGGTTCGTGCACACAGCCCAGCTTGGAGCGAACGACCTACACCGAAC
TGAGATACCTACAGCGTGAGCATTGAGAAAGCGCCACGCTTCCCGAAGGGAGAAAGGCGGACAGGTATCC
GGTAAGCGGCAGGGTCGGAACAGGAGAGCGCACGAGGGAGCTTCCAGGGGGAAACGCCTGGTATCTTTAT
AGTCCTGTCGGGTTTCGCCACCTCTGACTTGAGCGTCGATTTTTGTGATGCTCGTCAGGGGGGCGGAGCC
TATGGAAAAACGCCAGCAACGCGGCCTTTTTACGGTTCCTGGCCTTTTGCTGGCCTTTTGCTCACATGTT
Features (pLannotate 1.2.2; 11 found; start..end, strand, type, name):
    121..213     +  CDS            lacI (fragment): lac repressor; lacI; The lac repressor binds to the lac operator to inhibit transcription in E. coli. This inhibition can be relieved by adding lactose or isopropyl-β-D-thiogalactopyranoside (IPTG).
    268..295     -  terminator     rrnB T2 terminator: transcription terminator T2 from the E. coli rrnB gene
    427..470     +  terminator     rrnB T1 terminator: Escherichia coli rrnB; transcription terminator T1 from the E. coli rrnB gene
    517..553     -  CDS            lacZα (fragment): LacZα fragment of β-galactosidase; lacZ fragment
    624..748     -  protein_bind   attR2: mutant version of attR; recombination site for the Gateway® LR reaction LR Clonase™
    783..2369    +  CDS            Ehd2: EHD2_MOUSE - Experimental evidence at protein level: Swiss-Prot protein existence level 1. ATP- and membrane-binding protein that controls membrane reorganization/tubulation upon ATP hydrolysis (PubMed:24508342). Plays a role in membrane trafficking between the plasma membrane and endosomes. Important for the internalization of GLUT4 (PubMed:14676205). Required for fusion of myoblasts to skeletal muscle myotubes. Required for normal translocation of FER1L5 to the plasma membrane (PubMed:18502764, PubMed:21177873). Regulates the equilibrium between cell surface-associated and cell surface-disso
   2379..2399    -  protein_bind   attB3: mutant version of attB; core recombination site for the Gateway® BP reaction BP Clonase™
   2390..2475    -  protein_bind   attL1 (fragment): mutant version of attL; recombination site for the Gateway® LR reaction LR Clonase™
   2512..2530    -  promoter       T7 promoter: promoter for bacteriophage T7 RNA polymerase
   2664..3473    +  CDS            KanR: aminoglycoside phosphotransferase; aph(3')-Ia; confers resistance to kanamycin in bacteria or G418 (Geneticin®) in eukaryotes
   3620..4208    +  rep_origin     ori: high-copy-number ColE1/pMB1/pBR322/pUC origin of replication
