>Addgene plasmid #109569 | p3E-EHD2b | addgene full sequence | sequence record 222045 | Addgene NGS Result
CATAGTGACTGCATATGTTGTGTTTTACAGTATTATGTAGTCTGTTTTTTATGCAAAATCTAATTTAATA
TATTGATATTTATATCATTTTACGTTTCTCGTTCAACTTTCTTGTACAAAGTGGTGTCACGCTGGGGACG
TAAGAATGTCAAGAAGGCCCCCGAGGTGATCAGGACAGTGACCGAGGGCCTGAAGTCACTCTACCGAAAA
AAGCTCCTGCCTCTGGAGCAGTATTACGGCTTCCATGACTTCCACTCACCGAGTCTGGAGGACGCCGACT
TTGACAACAAACCCATGGTGCTGGTCGTTGGGCAGTACTCCACGGGAAAGACCACCTTCATCAAGTATCT
GCTTGAACAGGATGTCCCTGGGAGCCGCATAGGGCCTGAGCCCACCACCGACTGCTTCACCGCTATCATG
CACGGAGACGTAGAGGGGCTCATTCCCGGAAATGCCCTCATCGTGGATCCCAACAAGCCCTTCCGCAAAC
TCAACCCCTTCGGAAACACCTTTCTCAACAGATTCCAGTGCGCTCAGCTGCCCAACCAGGTCCTGGAGAG
CATCAGCATTATTGACACCCCAGGAATCCTGTCTGGGGCCAAACAGAGAGTGAGTCGAGGATATGATTTC
CCAGCAGTTCTCCGCTGGTTTGCTGAGCGTGTGGACCGAATCATCCTTCTCTTTGATGCCCACAAGTTAG
AGATCTCAGATGAATTCTCAGAGGCTATCGGAGCTCTCAAAGGCAATGAAGACAAACTCCGTGTTGTGCT
GAACAAGGCTGATATGGTTGATACCCAGCAGCTTATGCGGGTGTACGGAGCTTTAATGTGGTCCCTGGGG
AAAGTGTTTGGTACTCCTGAGGTTCTGAGAGTGTACATCGGTTCCTTCTGGTCTGAACCTCTCATGGTGA
CCGACAACCGCAAGCTGTTCGAATTGGAGGAGGAAGATCTGTTTGCTGATATCCAGAATCTGCCACGTAA
TGCAGCCCTACGCAAACTTAATGACTTGGTCAAGAGGGCCCGTCTTGTGAGGGTACATGCCCATATTATC
AGTTACTTGAAACAAGAGATGCCATCGGTCTTCAGAAAAGACAATAAAAAGAAGAACCTGATCTACCAGC
TCCCGGTCATCTTCTCCAAGATCCAACTACAACATCACATCTCTCCTGGAGACTTCCCTGACTGTGCCAA
GATGCAGGAGCAACTAATGGCACATGACTTCACCAAGTTTAAAGCCCTGAAGCCCAACCTTATGAATATG
CTGGATGAGCTGTTGTCCAGTGACATTGCCAAACTGATGCCCCTTCTTAGGCAGGAAGAAATAGAGGCTG
GGGTTCAACCAGGTGTCCAAGGTGGAGCTTTCTTGGGAACCCGTGCCGGACCCTTTGTGGAAGGTGACCC
CTTTGGAGAGGTTGCGAATGAAAATGGCGAAGTGGGTGAAGAAGATGAGGAATGGGTGGTGACAAAAGAC
AAGCCCAAGTATGATGAGATCTTCTACAACCTCGCACCGAATGAAGGCAAACTGAGTGGCACCAAAGCCA
AAGATTGGATGGTGAGCACAAGGCTCCCCAACTCTGTTTTGGGTCGTATCTGGAAGCTTTCGGATGTGGA
TCGTGACGGCATGCTGGATGATGAGGAGTTTGCCCTGGCCAGCCATCTGATTGAAGTGAAACTGGATGGT
CATGGGCTGCCCCCTGAGCTCCCTGCCCGTCTCGTGCCACCATCCAAGCGCCGGCAAAAAGGCTCTGATG
CTTAGCAACTTTATTATACAAAGTTGGCATTATAAAAAAGCATTGCTTATCAATTTGTTGCAACGAACAG
GTCACTATCAGTCAAAATAAAATCATTATTTGGAGCTCCATGGTAGCGTTAACGCGGCCGCGATATCCCC
TATAGTGAGTCGTATTACATGGTCATAGCTGTTTCCTGGCAGCTCTGGCCCGTGTCTCAAAATCTCTGAT
GTTACATTGCACAAGATAAAAATATATCATCATGAACAATAAAACTGTCTGCTTACATAAACAGTAATAC
AAGGGGTGTTATGAGCCATATTCAACGGGAAACGTCGAGGCCGCGATTAAATTCCAACATGGATGCTGAT
TTATATGGGTATAAATGGGCTCGCGATAATGTCGGGCAATCAGGTGCGACAATCTATCGCTTGTATGGGA
AGCCCGATGCGCCAGAGTTGTTTCTGAAACATGGCAAAGGTAGCGTTGCCAATGATGTTACAGATGAGAT
GGTCAGACTAAACTGGCTGACGGAATTTATGCCTCTTCCGACCATCAAGCATTTTATCCGTACTCCTGAT
GATGCATGGTTACTCACCACTGCGATCCCCGGAAAAACAGCATTCCAGGTATTAGAAGAATATCCTGATT
CAGGTGAAAATATTGTTGATGCGCTGGCAGTGTTCCTGCGCCGGTTGCATTCGATTCCTGTTTGTAATTG
TCCTTTTAACAGCGATCGCGTATTTCGTCTCGCTCAGGCGCAATCACGAATGAATAACGGTTTGGTTGAT
GCGAGTGATTTTGATGACGAGCGTAATGGCTGGCCTGTTGAACAAGTCTGGAAAGAAATGCATAAACTTT
TGCCATTCTCACCGGATTCAGTCGTCACTCATGGTGATTTCTCACTTGATAACCTTATTTTTGACGAGGG
GAAATTAATAGGTTGTATTGATGTTGGACGAGTCGGAATCGCAGACCGATACCAGGATCTTGCCATCCTA
TGGAACTGCCTCGGTGAGTTTTCTCCTTCATTACAGAAACGGCTTTTTCAAAAATATGGTATTGATAATC
CTGATATGAATAAATTGCAGTTTCATTTGATGCTCGATGAGTTTTTCTAATCAGAATTGGTTAATTGGTT
GTAACACTGGCAGAGCATTACGCTGACTTGACGGGACGGCGCAAGCTCATGACCAAAATCCCTTAACGTG
AGTTACGCGTCGTTCCACTGAGCGTCAGACCCCGTAGAAAAGATCAAAGGATCTTCTTGAGATCCTTTTT
TTCTGCGCGTAATCTGCTGCTTGCAAACAAAAAAACCACCGCTACCAGCGGTGGTTTGTTTGCCGGATCA
AGAGCTACCAACTCTTTTTCCGAAGGTAACTGGCTTCAGCAGAGCGCAGATACCAAATACTGTTCTTCTA
GTGTAGCCGTAGTTAGGCCACCACTTCAAGAACTCTGTAGCACCGCCTACATACCTCGCTCTGCTAATCC
TGTTACCAGTGGCTGCTGCCAGTGGCGATAAGTCGTGTCTTACCGGGTTGGACTCAAGACGATAGTTACC
GGATAAGGCGCAGCGGTCGGGCTGAACGGGGGGTTCGTGCACACAGCCCAGCTTGGAGCGAACGACCTAC
ACCGAACTGAGATACCTACAGCGTGAGCTATGAGAAAGCGCCACGCTTCCCGAAGGGAGAAAGGCGGACA
GGTATCCGGTAAGCGGCAGGGTCGGAACAGGAGAGCGCACGAGGGAGCTTCCAGGGGGAAACGCCTGGTA
TCTTTATAGTCCTGTCGGGTTTCGCCACCTCTGACTTGAGCGTCGATTTTTGTGATGCTCGTCAGGGGGG
CGGAGCCTATGGAAAAACGCCAGCAACGCGGCCTTTTTACGGTTCCTGGCCTTTTGCTGGCCTTTTGCTC
ACATGTTCTTTCCTGCGTTATCCCCTGATTCTGTGGATAACCGTATTACCGCCTTTGAGTGAGCTGATAC
CGCTCGCCGCAGCCGAACGACCGAGCGCAGCGAGTCAGTGAGCGAGGAAGCGGAAGAGCGCCCAATACGC
AAACCGCCTCTCCCCGCGCGTTGGCCGATTCATTAATGCAGCTGGCACGACAGGTTTCCCGACTGGAAAG
CGGGCAGTGAGCGCAACGCAATTAATACGCGTACCGCTAGCCAGGAAGAGTTTGTAGAAACGCAAAAAGG
CCATCCGTCAGGATGGCCTTCTGCTTAGTTTGATGCCTGGCAGTTTATGGCGGGCGTCCTGCCCGCCACC
CTCCGGGCCGTTGCTTCACAACGTTCAAATCCGCTCCCGGCGGATTTGTCCTACTCAGGAGAGCGTTCAC
CGACAAACAACAGATAAAACGAAAGGCCCAGTCTTCCGACTGAGCCTTTCGTTTTATTTGATGCCTGGCA
GTTCCCTACTCTCGCGTTAACGCTAGCATGGATGTTTTCCCAGTCACGACGTTGTAAAACGACGGCCAGT
CTTAAGCTCGGGCCCTGCAGCTCTAGAGCTCGAATTCTACAGGTCACTAATACCATCTAAGTAGTTGGTT
Features (pLannotate 1.2.2; 12 found; start..end, strand, type, name):
      1..125     -  protein_bind   attR2: mutant version of attR; recombination site for the Gateway® LR reaction LR Clonase™
    160..1746    +  CDS            Ehd2: EHD2_MOUSE - Experimental evidence at protein level: Swiss-Prot protein existence level 1. ATP- and membrane-binding protein that controls membrane reorganization/tubulation upon ATP hydrolysis (PubMed:24508342). Plays a role in membrane trafficking between the plasma membrane and endosomes. Important for the internalization of GLUT4 (PubMed:14676205). Required for fusion of myoblasts to skeletal muscle myotubes. Required for normal translocation of FER1L5 to the plasma membrane (PubMed:18502764, PubMed:21177873). Regulates the equilibrium between cell surface-associated and cell surface-disso
   1756..1776    -  protein_bind   attB3: mutant version of attB; core recombination site for the Gateway® BP reaction BP Clonase™
   1767..1852    -  protein_bind   attL1 (fragment): mutant version of attL; recombination site for the Gateway® LR reaction LR Clonase™
   1889..1907    -  promoter       T7 promoter: promoter for bacteriophage T7 RNA polymerase
   2041..2850    +  CDS            KanR: aminoglycoside phosphotransferase; aph(3')-Ia; confers resistance to kanamycin in bacteria or G418 (Geneticin®) in eukaryotes
   2997..3585    +  rep_origin     ori: high-copy-number ColE1/pMB1/pBR322/pUC origin of replication
   3768..3860    +  CDS            lacI (fragment): lac repressor; lacI; The lac repressor binds to the lac operator to inhibit transcription in E. coli. This inhibition can be relieved by adding lactose or isopropyl-β-D-thiogalactopyranoside (IPTG).
   3915..3942    -  terminator     rrnB T2 terminator: transcription terminator T2 from the E. coli rrnB gene
   4074..4117    +  terminator     rrnB T1 terminator: Escherichia coli rrnB; transcription terminator T1 from the E. coli rrnB gene
   4164..4200    -  CDS            lacZα (fragment): LacZα fragment of β-galactosidase; lacZ fragment
   4238..4267    -  protein_bind   attP2 (fragment): mutant version of attP; recombination site for the Gateway® BP reaction BP Clonase™
