[The description below was written by a language model from this plasmid's Addgene catalogue record and pLannotate feature annotations shown in this document.]
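Description:
p3E-EHD2b is a 3′ entry clone for the multisite Gateway system, built to supply the zebrafish (D. rerio) EHD2b coding sequence as the downstream module of a multi-part expression construct. It is a small (about 4.3 kb) bacterial plasmid carrying a high-copy ColE1/pUC-type origin and a kanamycin resistance gene (aph(3')-Ia), which is typical of Gateway entry clones. The catalogue lists the backbone as pDEST-actc1b-mKate2-ccdb. The sequenced plasmid, however, shows no actc1b promoter, mKate2 or ccdB. That name more plausibly refers to the destination vector the clone is meant to be combined with, although the record does not say this.

The insert is an open reading frame of roughly 1.6 kb. The annotation software matched it to mouse EHD2, while the catalogue identifies it as the zebrafish ehd2 paralogue. EHD2 is an ATP- and membrane-binding protein involved in membrane remodelling and tubulation. The ORF is flanked by an attR2 site on one side and, on the other, by a site annotated as attB3 overlapping an attL fragment, which is consistent with the attR2/attL3 pair of a 3′ entry clone. In an LR reaction these sites position EHD2b after a middle-entry element, so that it becomes the C-terminal partner of a fusion, for example with a fluorescent protein.

No eukaryotic promoter is annotated in the plasmid, so expression depends on the promoter supplied in the final assembly. The remaining features are backbone remnants: rrnB T1/T2 terminators that insulate the cassette, a T7 promoter, and short lacI and lacZα fragments. The depositor and repository sequences are the same length and carry the same features, differing only in their start coordinate. The associated work concerned in vivo screening of T-tubule formation in zebrafish.
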