Addgene plasmid #109569: p3E-EHD2b
Purpose: Multisite gateway vector for 3' tagging with EHD2b
Depositing lab: Rob Parton. Depositing organization: University of Queensland, Institute for Molecular Bioscience. Publication: In vivo cell biological screening identifies an endocytic capture mechanism for T-tubule formation. Hall TE, Martel N, Ariotti N, Xiong Z, Lo HP, Ferguson C, Rae J, Lim YW, Parton RG. Nat Commun. 2020 Jul 24;11(1):3711. doi: 10.1038/s41467-020-17486-w. PubMed 32709891.
Backbone
  Vector backbone: pDEST-actc1b-mKate2-ccdb
  Vector type: Zebrafish plasmids
Growth in bacteria
  Bacterial resistance: Kanamycin, 50 μg/mL
  Growth temperature: 37°C
  Growth strain: DH5alpha
  Copy number: High Copy
Gene/Insert
  Gene/Insert name: EHD2b
  Species: D. rerio (zebrafish)
  Entrez Gene: ehd2 (a.k.a. fj66d02, zgc:77671, wu:fj66d02)
  Cloning method: Gateway Cloning
Terms and licenses: Academic/Nonprofit Terms; Industry Terms: Not Available to Industry
How to cite: p3E-EHD2b was a gift from Rob Parton (Addgene plasmid # 109569 ; http://n2t.net/addgene:109569 ; RRID:Addgene_109569)
